>Addgene plasmid #27210 | pitx2_L (OZ533) | addgene partial sequence | sequence record 33621 | 27210 with OK.61 (5' GGGTAGTACGATGACGGAACCTGTC 3')
AGAAAAATCCAAGCTTTGGCGGCCGCTGACTACAAAGACGATGATGACAAATCTAGACCCGGGGAGCGCC
CCTTCCAGTGTCGCATTTGCATGCGGAACTTTTCGCGGAACGACACCCTTACCCGGCATACCCGTACTCA
TACCGGTGAAAAACCGTTTCAGTGTCGGATCTGTATGCGAAATTTCTCCCAGGGGGGGAATTTGGTGCGG
CATCTACGTACGCACACCGGCGAGAAGCCATTCCAATGCCGAATATGCATGCGCAACTTCAGTGTGAGCA
ACAGCCTGGCGAGGCACCTAAAAACCCACCTGAGGGGATCCTCTGCACAGTAGTAACTAGAGACTAGAAA
AAGGCCGACAAGTCCCGCTCCGCTGAAGATCCTGGCGTAATAGCGAAGAGGCCCGCACCGATCGCCCTTC
CCAACAGTTGCGCAGCCTGAATGGCGAATGGG
[124 nt withheld, positions 453-576]
C
[91 nt withheld, positions 578-668]
A
[49 nt withheld, positions 670-718]
CCTTTGACGTTGGAGTCCACGTTCTTT
[37 nt withheld, positions 746-782]
ACCCTATCTCGGGTCTATTCTTTTGATTTATAAGGGGATTTTGCCGAATTTTC
