[The description below was written by a language model from this plasmid's Addgene catalogue record.]
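Description:
pitx2_L (OZ533) is a low-copy bacterial plasmid built on the MG414 backbone (about 5.5 kb without insert) that carries an engineered zinc finger array directed against the zebrafish gene pitx2 (paired-like homeodomain transcription factor 2). It is selected with kanamycin and needs a host that supplies the lacIq allele of the lac repressor, such as XL1 Blue. This suggests lac-regulated expression, but the record does not state the promoter or the origin of replication, and no feature table is provided. The insert is roughly 270 bp, sits between XbaI and BamHI sites that both remain intact, and can therefore be excised as a cassette. The plasmid does not contain any pitx2 sequence. It encodes only the DNA-binding array, which recognises one "left" half-site of the intended genomic target.

The array comes from the OPEN (oligomerized pool engineering) selection approach for making customised zinc finger arrays. In a bacterial two-hybrid assay against its nine-base-pair half-site it gave about 8.8-fold activation. It is a source clone rather than a ready-to-use nuclease. To generate a working reagent, the zinc finger coding fragment must be subcloned into a zinc finger nuclease expression vector so that it is fused to the FokI cleavage domain. It must then be paired with the complementary right half-site construct, pitx2_R (OZ534), because FokI cuts as a dimer assembled by two arrays binding adjacent half-sites. The intended use is targeted mutagenesis of pitx2 in zebrafish. The depositor notes that the array had not yet been tested for nuclease activity at the endogenous locus.
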