Addgene plasmid #27210: pitx2_L (OZ533)
Depositing lab: Keith Joung. Depositing organization: Massachusetts General Hospital. Publication: Rapid "open-source" engineering of customized zinc-finger nucleases for highly efficient gene modification. Maeder ML, Thibodeau-Beganny S, Osiak A, Wright DA, Anthony RM, Eichtinger M, Jiang T, Foley JE, Winfrey RJ, Townsend JA, Unger-Wallace E, Sander JD, Muller-Lerch F, Fu F, Pearlberg J, Goebel C, Dassie JP, Pruett-Miller SM, Porteus MH, Sgroi DC, Iafrate AJ, Dobbs D, McCray PB, Cathomen T, Voytas DF, Joung JK. Mol Cell. 2008 Jul 25. 31(2):294-301. 10.1016/j.molcel.2008.06.016 PubMed 18657511.
Backbone
  Vector backbone: MG414
  Backbone size w/o insert (bp): 5493
  Vector type: Zebrafish Targeting
Growth in bacteria
  Bacterial resistance: Kanamycin, 50 μg/mL
  Growth temperature: 37°C
  Growth strain: XL1 Blue
  Growth instructions: Requires a bacterial strain such as XL1 Blue, that expresses the lacIq allele of lac repressor
  Copy number: Low Copy
Gene/Insert
  Gene/Insert name: Zinc finger array targeting pitx2 (alt names: paired-like homeodomain transcription factor 2; OZ533)
  Species: D. rerio (zebrafish)
  Insert size (bp): 270
  GenBank ID: ENSDARG00000036194
  Entrez Gene: pitx2 (a.k.a. pitx2a, pitx2c, MGC110508, zgc:110508)
  Cloning method: Restriction Enzyme; 5′ cloning site XbaI (not destroyed); 3′ cloning site BamHI (not destroyed)
  Sequencing primers: 5′ OK.61 GGGTAGTACGATGACGGAACCTGTC
Terms and licenses: Academic/Nonprofit Terms; Industry Terms: Not Available to Industry
Depositor comments: This plasmid encodes a zinc finger array targeting half of a target sequence in the zebrafish gene pitx2 (see below). Please note that this plasmid does NOT contain the pitx2 sequence. Users must order the complementary plasmid pitx2_R (OZ534) [Addgene plasmid 27211] in order to create a zinc finger nuclease (ZFN) pair to introduce targeted mutations into this specific zebrafish gene. Users will also need to clone the zinc finger (ZF) insert of this plasmid into a zinc finger nuclease (ZFN) vector to express a FOKI fusion product. Examples of possible ZFN expression vectors that can be used are: pST1374 (Addgene plasmid 13426), pMLM290 (Addgene plasmid 21872), pMLM292 (Addgene plasmid 21873), pMLM800 (Addgene plasmid 27202) and pMLM802 (Addgene plasmid 27203). This zinc finger array was tested for binding activity to the sequence 5'-GCTGAAGCG-3' in a bacterial two hybrid assay, and resulted in 8.81 fold activation. However, this array has not yet been tested for activity as a zinc finger nuclease (i.e. for its ability to induce mutations at the intended locus). Scientists using this zinc finger array in a publication should notify and acknowledge NIH grant number R01 GM088040 in the publication. Other Articles: "Oligomerized pool engineering (OPEN): an 'open-source' protocol for making customized zinc-finger arrays." Maeder ML et al. (Nat Protoc. 2009 Sept 17. 4(10):1471-1501. Pubmed ID: 19798082 "Targeted mutagenesis in zebrafish using customized zinc-finger nucleases." Foley JE et al. (Nat Protoc. 2009 Dec 3. 4(12):1855-1867. Pubmed ID: 20010934
How to cite: pitx2_L (OZ533) was a gift from Keith Joung (Addgene plasmid # 27210 ; http://n2t.net/addgene:27210 ; RRID:Addgene_27210)
